Addgene plasmid #49483: EGFP-Rab6AQ72L
Purpose: expresses EGFP-Rab6AQ72L (constitutively active mutant) in mammalian cells
Depositing lab: Marci Scidmore. Depositing organization: Cornell University. Publication: The Rab6 effector Bicaudal D1 associates with Chlamydia trachomatis inclusions in a biovar-specific manner. Moorhead AR, Rzomp KA, Scidmore MA. Infect Immun. 2007 Feb;75(2):781-91. Epub 2006 Nov 13. 10.1128/IAI.01447-06 PubMed 17101644.
Backbone
  Vector backbone: EGFP C1
  Backbone manufacturer: Clontech
  Backbone size w/o insert (bp): 4700
  Total vector size (bp): 5320
  Vector type: Mammalian Expression
  Selectable markers: Neomycin (select with G418)
Growth in bacteria
  Bacterial resistance: Kanamycin, 50 μg/mL
  Growth temperature: 37°C
  Growth strain: DH5alpha
  Copy number: High Copy
Gene/Insert
  Gene/Insert name: Rab6AQ72L (alt name: Rab6A isoform b)
  Species: H. sapiens (human)
  Insert size (bp): 627
  Mutation: Glutamine 72 to Leucine
  Entrez Gene: RAB6A (a.k.a. RAB6)
  Promoter: CMV
  Tag / fusion protein: EGFP (N terminal on insert)
  Cloning method: Restriction Enzyme; 5′ cloning site BamHI/BglII (destroyed during cloning); 3′ cloning site XhoI/SalI (destroyed during cloning)
  Sequencing primers: 5′ EGFP C (CATGGTCCTGCTGGAGTTCGTG)
Resource information
  A portion of this plasmid was derived from a plasmid made by: purchased pCDNA3.1+Rab6A from Missouri S&T cDNA Resource Center (cDNA.org). Quick Change mutagenesis
Terms and licenses: Academic/Nonprofit Terms; Industry Terms: Not Available to Industry
How to cite: EGFP-Rab6AQ72L was a gift from Marci Scidmore (Addgene plasmid # 49483)
