[The description below was written by a language model from this plasmid's Addgene catalogue record and pLannotate feature annotations shown in this document.]
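Description:
EGFP-Rab6AQ72L is a mammalian expression plasmid built on the Clontech EGFP-C1 backbone, carrying human RAB6A (noted in the record as Rab6A isoform b) fused in frame to the C-terminus of EGFP. The roughly 627 bp Rab6A coding sequence bears a glutamine 72 to leucine substitution, described in the record as a constitutively active mutant; the change was introduced by site-directed mutagenesis of a purchased Rab6A cDNA clone. The insert was placed in the multiple cloning site by joining compatible ends (BamHI/BglII at the 5′ side and XhoI/SalI at the 3′ side), so these sites were destroyed. Transcription of the fusion is driven by the human cytomegalovirus immediate early enhancer and promoter and terminated by the SV40 polyadenylation signal. Because the sequence record is numbered from just upstream of the insert, EGFP appears at the end of the feature map and Rab6A at the start, but on the circular plasmid they are contiguous.

The plasmid replicates at high copy in E. coli from a pUC-type ColE1 origin and also contains an f1 origin. A single Tn5 aminoglycoside phosphotransferase gene provides both selections. A bacterial bla-type promoter drives it for kanamycin resistance in bacteria, and the SV40 enhancer/early promoter drives it for G418 selection in mammalian cells, with an HSV TK polyadenylation signal downstream. The short large T antigen, ble and bGH annotations are fragmentary matches rather than functional elements. The full sequence is 5,337 nt, close to the catalogued size of about 5.3 kb. The construct is suited to visualising the localisation of activated Rab6A in live or fixed cells, and the associated publication concerns the Rab6 effector Bicaudal D1 and its association with Chlamydia trachomatis inclusions.
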