Features (pLannotate 1.2.2; 15 found; start..end, strand, type, name):
      9..632     +  CDS            RAB6A: RAB6A_HUMAN - Also known as RAB6. Experimental evidence at protein level: Swiss-Prot protein existence level 1. Protein transport. Regulator of membrane traffic from the Golgi apparatus towards the endoplasmic reticulum (ER). Has a low GTPase activity. Involved in COPI-independent retrograde transport from the Golgi to the ER (PubMed:25962623). From Homo sapiens (Human).
    637..662     +  misc_feature   MCS (fragment): multiple cloning site
    679..763     +  CDS            large T antigen (fragment): large T antigen from SV40 (simian virus 40)
    786..907     +  polyA_signal   SV40 poly(A) signal: SV40 polyadenylation signal
    941..1369    -  rep_origin     f1 ori (sequence partly withheld): f1 bacteriophage origin of replication; arrow indicates direction of (+) strand synthesis
   1396..1500    +  promoter       AmpR promoter: bla
   1502..1859    +  promoter       SV40 promoter: SV40 enhancer and early promoter
   1894..2688    +  CDS            NeoR/KanR: aminoglycoside phosphotransferase from Tn5; aph(3')-II (or nptII); confers resistance to neomycin, kanamycin, and G418 (Geneticin®)
   2709..2861    +  CDS            ble (fragment): BLE_KLEPN - Experimental evidence at protein level: Swiss-Prot protein existence level 1. Binding protein with a strong affinity to the bleomycin family of antibiotics. Binds to CL990; an antimitotic-antibiotic compound. From Klebsiella pneumoniae.
   2920..2967    +  polyA_signal   HSV TK poly(A) signal: herpes simplex virus thymidine kinase polyadenylation signal (Cole and Stacy, 1985)
   3058..3074    -  polyA_signal   bGH poly(A) signal (fragment): bovine growth hormone polyadenylation signal
   3296..3884    +  rep_origin     ori: high-copy-number ColE1/pMB1/pBR322/pUC origin of replication
   4059..4362    +  enhancer       CMV enhancer: human cytomegalovirus immediate early enhancer
   4363..4566    +  promoter       CMV promoter: human cytomegalovirus (CMV) immediate early promoter
   4611..5327    +  CDS            EGFP: EGFP is a basic (constitutively fluorescent) green fluorescent protein published in 1996, derived from Aequorea victoria. It is reported to be a rapidly-maturing weak dimer with moderate acid sensitivity.
>Addgene plasmid #49483 | EGFP-Rab6AQ72L | depositor full sequence | sequence record 73792 | EGFP-Rab6AQ72L sequence 5337 bps
GATCCACCATGTCCACGGGCGGAGACTTCGGGAATCCGCTGAGGAAATTCAAGCTGGTGTTCCTGGGGGA
GCAAAGCGTTGGAAAGACATCTTTGATCACCAGATTCATGTATGACAGTTTTGACAACACCTATCAGGCA
ACAATTGGCATTGACTTTTTATCAAAAACTATGTACTTGGAGGATCGAACAGTACGATTGCAATTATGGG
ACACAGCAGGTCTAGAGCGGTTCAGGAGCTTGATTCCTAGCTACATTCGTGACTCCACTGTGGCAGTTGT
TGTTTATGATATCACAAATGTTAACTCATTCCAGCAAACTACAAAGTGGATTGATGATGTCAGAACAGAA
AGAGGAAGTGATGTTATCATCATGCTAGTAGGAAATAAAACAGATCTTGCTGACAAGAGGCAAGTGTCAA
TTGAGGAGGGAGAGAGGAAAGCCAAAGAGCTGAATGTTATGTTTATTGAAACTAGTGCAAAAGCTGGATA
CAATGTAAAGCAGCTCTTTCGACGTGTAGCAGCAGCTTTGCCGGGAATGGAAAGCACACAGGACAGAAGC
AGAGAAGATATGATTGACATAAAACTGGAAAAGCCTCAGGAGCAACCAGTCAGTGAAGGAGGCTGTTCCT
GCTAACTCGACGGTACCGCGGGCCCGGGATCCACCGGATCTAGATAACTGATCATAATCAGCCATACCAC
ATTTGTAGAGGTTTTACTTGCTTTAAAAAACCTCCCACACCTCCCCCTGAACCTGAAACATAAAATGAAT
GCAATTGTTGTTGTTAACTTGTTTATTGCAGCTTATAATGGTTACAAATAAAGCAATAGCATCACAAATT
TCACAAATAAAGCATTTTTTTCACTGCATTCTAGTTGTGGTTTGTCCAAACTCATCAATGTATCTTAACG
CGTAAATTGTAAGCGTTAATATTTTGTTAAAATTCGCGTTAAATTTTTGTTAAATCAGCTCATTTTTTAA
CCAATAGGCCGAAATCGGCAAAATCCCTTATAAATCAAAAGAATAGACCGAGATAGGGT
[37 nt withheld, positions 1040-1076]
AAAGAACGTGGACTCCAACGTCAAAGG
[49 nt withheld, positions 1104-1152]
T
[91 nt withheld, positions 1154-1244]
G
[124 nt withheld, positions 1246-1369]
CAGGTGGCACTTTTCGGGGAAATGTGCGCGGAACCCCTATTTGTTTATTTTTCTAAATACATTCAAATAT
GTATCCGCTCATGAGACAATAACCCTGATAAATGCTTCAATAATATTGAAAAAGGAAGAGTCCTGAGGCG
GAAAGAACCAGCTGTGGAATGTGTGTCAGTTAGGGTGTGGAAAGTCCCCAGGCTCCCCAGCAGGCAGAAG
TATGCAAAGCATGCATCTCAATTAGTCAGCAACCAGGTGTGGAAAGTCCCCAGGCTCCCCAGCAGGCAGA
AGTATGCAAAGCATGCATCTCAATTAGTCAGCAACCATAGTCCCGCCCCTAACTCCGCCCATCCCGCCCC
TAACTCCGCCCAGTTCCGCCCATTCTCCGCCCCATGGCTGACTAATTTTTTTTATTTATGCAGAGGCCGA
GGCCGCCTCGGCCTCTGAGCTATTCCAGAAGTAGTGAGGAGGCTTTTTTGGAGGCCTAGGCTTTTGCAAA
GATCGATCAAGAGACAGGATGAGGATCGTTTCGCATGATTGAACAAGATGGATTGCACGCAGGTTCTCCG
GCCGCTTGGGTGGAGAGGCTATTCGGCTATGACTGGGCACAACAGACAATCGGCTGCTCTGATGCCGCCG
TGTTCCGGCTGTCAGCGCAGGGGCGCCCGGTTCTTTTTGTCAAGACCGACCTGTCCGGTGCCCTGAATGA
ACTGCAAGACGAGGCAGCGCGGCTATCGTGGCTGGCCACGACGGGCGTTCCTTGCGCAGCTGTGCTCGAC
GTTGTCACTGAAGCGGGAAGGGACTGGCTGCTATTGGGCGAAGTGCCGGGGCAGGATCTCCTGTCATCTC
ACCTTGCTCCTGCCGAGAAAGTATCCATCATGGCTGATGCAATGCGGCGGCTGCATACGCTTGATCCGGC
TACCTGCCCATTCGACCACCAAGCGAAACATCGCATCGAGCGAGCACGTACTCGGATGGAAGCCGGTCTT
GTCGATCAGGATGATCTGGACGAAGAGCATCAGGGGCTCGCGCCAGCCGAACTGTTCGCCAGGCTCAAGG
CGAGCATGCCCGACGGCGAGGATCTCGTCGTGACCCATGGCGATGCCTGCTTGCCGAATATCATGGTGGA
AAATGGCCGCTTTTCTGGATTCATCGACTGTGGCCGGCTGGGTGTGGCGGACCGCTATCAGGACATAGCG
TTGGCTACCCGTGATATTGCTGAAGAGCTTGGCGGCGAATGGGCTGACCGCTTCCTCGTGCTTTACGGTA
TCGCCGCTCCCGATTCGCAGCGCATCGCCTTCTATCGCCTTCTTGACGAGTTCTTCTGAGCGGGACTCTG
GGGTTCGAAATGACCGACCAAGCGACGCCCAACCTGCCATCACGAGATTTCGATTCCACCGCCGCCTTCT
ATGAAAGGTTGGGCTTCGGAATCGTTTTCCGGGACGCCGGCTGGATGATCCTCCAGCGCGGGGATCTCAT
GCTGGAGTTCTTCGCCCACCCTAGGGGGAGGCTAACTGAAACACGGAAGGAGACAATACCGGAAGGAACC
CGCGCTATGACGGCAATAAAAAGACAGAATAAAACGCACGGTGTTGGGTCGTTTGTTCATAAACGCGGGG
TTCGGTCCCAGGGCTGGCACTCTGTCGATACCCCACCGAGACCCCATTGGGGCCAATACGCCCGCGTTTC
TTCCTTTTCCCCACCCCACCCCCCAAGTTCGGGTGAAGGCCCAGGGCTCGCAGCCAACGTCGGGGCGGCA
GGCCCTGCCATAGCCTCAGGTTACTCATATATACTTTAGATTGATTTAAAACTTCATTTTTAATTTAAAA
GGATCTAGGTGAAGATCCTTTTTGATAATCTCATGACCAAAATCCCTTAACGTGAGTTTTCGTTCCACTG
AGCGTCAGACCCCGTAGAAAAGATCAAAGGATCTTCTTGAGATCCTTTTTTTCTGCGCGTAATCTGCTGC
TTGCAAACAAAAAAACCACCGCTACCAGCGGTGGTTTGTTTGCCGGATCAAGAGCTACCAACTCTTTTTC
CGAAGGTAACTGGCTTCAGCAGAGCGCAGATACCAAATACTGTCCTTCTAGTGTAGCCGTAGTTAGGCCA
CCACTTCAAGAACTCTGTAGCACCGCCTACATACCTCGCTCTGCTAATCCTGTTACCAGTGGCTGCTGCC
AGTGGCGATAAGTCGTGTCTTACCGGGTTGGACTCAAGACGATAGTTACCGGATAAGGCGCAGCGGTCGG
GCTGAACGGGGGGTTCGTGCACACAGCCCAGCTTGGAGCGAACGACCTACACCGAACTGAGATACCTACA
GCGTGAGCTATGAGAAAGCGCCACGCTTCCCGAAGGGAGAAAGGCGGACAGGTATCCGGTAAGCGGCAGG
GTCGGAACAGGAGAGCGCACGAGGGAGCTTCCAGGGGGAAACGCCTGGTATCTTTATAGTCCTGTCGGGT
TTCGCCACCTCTGACTTGAGCGTCGATTTTTGTGATGCTCGTCAGGGGGGCGGAGCCTATGGAAAAACGC
CAGCAACGCGGCCTTTTTACGGTTCCTGGCCTTTTGCTGGCCTTTTGCTCACATGTTCTTTCCTGCGTTA
TCCCCTGATTCTGTGGATAACCGTATTACCGCCATGCATTAGTTATTAATAGTAATCAATTACGGGGTCA
TTAGTTCATAGCCCATATATGGAGTTCCGCGTTACATAACTTACGGTAAATGGCCCGCCTGGCTGACCGC
CCAACGACCCCCGCCCATTGACGTCAATAATGACGTATGTTCCCATAGTAACGCCAATAGGGACTTTCCA
TTGACGTCAATGGGTGGAGTATTTACGGTAAACTGCCCACTTGGCAGTACATCAAGTGTATCATATGCCA
AGTACGCCCCCTATTGACGTCAATGACGGTAAATGGCCCGCCTGGCATTATGCCCAGTACATGACCTTAT
GGGACTTTCCTACTTGGCAGTACATCTACGTATTAGTCATCGCTATTACCATGGTGATGCGGTTTTGGCA
GTACATCAATGGGCGTGGATAGCGGTTTGACTCACGGGGATTTCCAAGTCTCCACCCCATTGACGTCAAT
GGGAGTTTGTTTTGGCACCAAAATCAACGGGACTTTCCAAAATGTCGTAACAACTCCGCCCCATTGACGC
AAATGGGCGGTAGGCGTGTACGGTGGGAGGTCTATATAAGCAGAGCTGGTTTAGTGAACCGTCAGATCCG
CTAGCGCTACCGGTCGCCACCATGGTGAGCAAGGGCGAGGAGCTGTTCACCGGGGTGGTGCCCATCCTGG
TCGAGCTGGACGGCGACGTAAACGGCCACAAGTTCAGCGTGTCCGGCGAGGGCGAGGGCGATGCCACCTA
CGGCAAGCTGACCCTGAAGTTCATCTGCACCACCGGCAAGCTGCCCGTGCCCTGGCCCACCCTCGTGACC
ACCCTGACCTACGGCGTGCAGTGCTTCAGCCGCTACCCCGACCACATGAAGCAGCACGACTTCTTCAAGT
CCGCCATGCCCGAAGGCTACGTCCAGGAGCGCACCATCTTCTTCAAGGACGACGGCAACTACAAGACCCG
CGCCGAGGTGAAGTTCGAGGGCGACACCCTGGTGAACCGCATCGAGCTGAAGGGCATCGACTTCAAGGAG
GACGGCAACATCCTGGGGCACAAGCTGGAGTACAACTACAACAGCCACAACGTCTATATCATGGCCGACA
AGCAGAAGAACGGCATCAAGGTGAACTTCAAGATCCGCCACAACATCGAGGACGGCAGCGTGCAGCTCGC
CGACCACTACCAGCAGAACACCCCCATCGGCGACGGCCCCGTGCTGCTGCCCGACAACCACTACCTGAGC
ACCCAGTCCGCCCTGAGCAAAGACCCCAACGAGAAGCGCGATCACATGGTCCTGCTGGAGTTCGTGACCG
CCGCCGGGATCACTCTCGGCATGGACGAGCTGTACAAGTCCGGACTCA
