>Addgene plasmid #49483 | EGFP-Rab6AQ72L | addgene partial sequence | sequence record 75946 | EGFP-C 5'-CATGGTCCTGCTGGAGTTCGTG-3'
CTCTCGGCATGGACGAGCTGTACAAGTCCGGACTCAGATCCACCATGTCCACGGGCGGAGACTTCGGGAA
TCCGCTGAGGAAATTCAAGCTGGTGTTCCTGGGGGAGCAAAGCGTTGGAAAGACATCTTTGATCACCAGA
TTCATGTATGACAGTTTTGACAACACCTATCAGGCAACAATTGGCATTGACTTTTTATCAAAAACTATGT
ACTTGGAGGATCGAACAGTACGATTGCAATTATGGGACACAGCAGGTCTAGAGCGGTTCAGGAGCTTGAT
TCCTAGCTACATTCGTGACTCCACTGTGGCAGTTGTTGTTTATGATATCACAAATGTTAACTCATTCCAG
CAAACTACAAAGTGGATTGATGATGTCAGAACAGAAAGAGGAAGTGATGTTATCATCATGCTAGTAGGAA
ATAAAACAGATCTTGCTGACAAGAGGCAAGTGTCAATTGAGGAGGGAGAGAGGAAAGCCAAAGAGCTGAA
TGTTATGTTTATTGAAACTAGTGCAAAAGCTGGATACAATGTAAAGCAGCTCTTTCGACGTGTAGCAGCA
GCTTTGCCGGGAATGGAAAGCACACAGGACAGAAGCAGAGAAGATATGATTGACATAAAACTGGAAAAGC
CTCAGGAGCAACCAGTCAGTGAAGGAGGCTGTTCCTGCTAACTCGACGGTACCGCGGGCCCGGGATCCAC
CGGATCTAGATAACTGATCATAATCAGCCATACCACATTTGTAGAGGTTTTACTTGCTTTAAAAAACCTC
CCACACCTCCCCCTGAACCTGAAACATAAAATGAATGCAATTGTTGTTGTTAACTTGTTTATTGCAGCTT
ATAATGGTTACAAATAAAGCAATAGCATCACAAATTTCACAAATAAAGCATTTTTTTCACTGCATTCTAG
TTGTGGTTTGTCCAAACTCATCAATGTATCTTAACGCGTAAATTGTAAGCGTTAATATTTTGTTAAAATT
CGCGTTAAATTTTTGTTAAATCAGCTCATTTTTTAACCAATAGGCCGAAATCGGCAAAATCCCTTATAAA
TCAAAAGAATAGACCGAGATAGGGT
[37 nt withheld, positions 1076-1112]
AAAGAACGTGGACTCCAACGTCAAAGGGCGAAAAACCG
